>Addgene plasmid #157307 | pD649-HAsp-IGLON5-COMP5AP-AviTag-9xHis | addgene full sequence | sequence record 434533 | Addgene NGS Result
TTTCAATATTATTGAAGCATTTATCAGGGTTATTGTCTCATGAGCGGATACATATTTGAATGTATTTAGA
AAAATAAACAAATAGGGGTCAGTGTTACAACCAATTAACCAATTCTGAACATTATCGCGAGCCCATTTAT
ACCTGAATATGGCTCATAACACCCCTTGCTCATGACCAAAATCCCTTAACGTGAGTTACGCGCGCGTCGT
TCCACTGAGCGTCAGACCCCGTAGAAAAGATCAAAGGATCTTCTTGAGATCCTTTTTTTCTGCGCGTAAT
CTGCTGCTTGCAAACAAAAAAACCACCGCTACCAGCGGTGGTTTGTTTGCCGGATCAAGAGCTACCAACT
CTTTTTCCGAAGGTAACTGGCTTCAGCAGAGCGCAGATACCAAATACTGTTCTTCTAGTGTAGCCGTAGT
TAGCCCACCACTTCAAGAACTCTGTAGCACCGCCTACATACCTCGCTCTGCTAATCCTGTTACCAGTGGC
TGCTGCCAGTGGCGATAAGTCGTGTCTTACCGGGTTGGACTCAAGACGATAGTTACCGGATAAGGCGCAG
CGGTCGGGCTGAACGGGGGGTTCGTGCACACAGCCCAGCTTGGAGCGAACGACCTACACCGAACTGAGAT
ACCTACAGCGTGAGCTATGAGAAAGCGCCACGCTTCCCGAAGGGAGAAAGGCGGACAGGTATCCGGTAAG
CGGCAGGGTCGGAACAGGAGAGCGCACGAGGGAGCTTCCAGGGGGAAACGCCTGGTATCTTTATAGTCCT
GTCGGGTTTCGCCACCTCTGACTTGAGCGTCGATTTTTGTGATGCTCGTCAGGGGGGCGGAGCCTATGGA
AAAACGCCAGCAACGCGGCCTTTTTACGGTTCCTGGCCTTTTGCTGGCCTTTTGCTCACATGTTCTTTCC
TGCGTTATCCCCTGATTCTGTGGATAACCGTATTACCGCCTTTGAGTGAGCTGATACCGCTCGCCGCAGC
CGAACGACCGAGCGCAGCGAGTCAGTGAGCGAGGAAGCGGAAGGCGAGAGTAGGGAACTGCCAGGCATCA
AACTAAGCAGAAGGCCCCTGACGGATGGCCTTTTTGCGTTTCTACAAACTCTTTCTGTGTTGTAAAACGA
CGGCCAGTCTTAAGCTCGGGCCCCCTGGGCGGTTCTGATAACGAGTAATCGTTAATCCGCAAATAACGTA
AAAACCCGCTTCGGCGGGTTTTTTTATGGGGGGAGTTTAGGGAAAGAGCATTTGTCAGAATATTTAAGGG
CGCCTGTCACTTTGCTTGATATATGAGAATTATTTAACCTTATAAATGAGAAAAAAGCAACGCACTTTAA
ATAAGATACGTTGCTTTTTCGATTGATGAACACCTATAATTAAACTATTCATCTATTATTTATGATTTTT
TGTATATACAATATTTCTAGTTTGTTAAAGAGAATTAAGAAAATAAATCTCGAAAATAATAAAGGGAAAA
TCAGTTTTTGATATCAAAATTATACATGTCAACGATAATACAAAATATAATACAAACTATAAGATGTTAT
CAGTATTTATTATCATTTAGAATAAATTTTGTGTCGCCCTTAATTGTGAGCGGATAACAATTACGAGCTT
CATGCACAGTGGCGTTGACTCAATATTGGCCATTAGCCATATTATTCATTGGTTATATAGCATAAATCAA
TATTGGCTATTGGCCATTGCATACGTTGTATCTATATCATAATATGTACATTTATATTGGCTCATGTCCA
ATATGACCGCCATGTTGGCATTGATTATTGACTAGTTATTAATAGTAATCAATTACGGGGTCATTAGTTC
ATAGCCCATATATGGAGTTCCGCGTTACATAACTTACGGTAAATGGCCCGCCTGGCTGACCGCCCAACGA
CCCCCGCCCATTGACGTCAATAATGACGTATGTTCCCATAGTAACGCCAATAGGGACTTTCCATTGACGT
CAATGGGTGGAGTATTTACGGTAAACTGCCCACTTGGCAGTACATCAAGTGTATCATATGCCAAGTACGC
CCCCTATTGACGTCAATGACGGTAAATGGCCCGCCTGGCATTATGCCCAGTACATGACCTTATGGGACTT
TCCTACTTGGCAGTACATCTACGTATTAGTCATCGCTATTACCATGGTGATGCGGTTTTGGCAGTACATC
AATGGGCGTGGATAGCGGTTTGACTCACGGGGATTTCCAAGTCTCCACCCCATTGACGTCAATGGGAGTT
TGTTTTGGCACCAAAATCAACGGGACTTTCCAAAATGTCGTAACAACTCCGCCCCATTGACGCAAATGGG
CGGTAGGCGTGTACGGTGGGAGGTCTATATAAGCAGAGCTCGTTTAGTGAACCGTCAGATCGCCTGGAGA
CGCCATCCACGCTGTTTTGACCTCCATAGAAGACACCGGGACCGATCCAGCCTCCGCGGCCGGGAACGGT
GCATTGGAACGCGGATTCCCCGTGCCAAGAGTGACGTAAGTACCGCCTATAGAGTCTATAGGCCCACCCC
CTTGGCTTCGTTAGAACGCGGCTACAATTAATACATAACCTTATGTATCATACACATACGATTTAGGTGA
CACTATAGAATAACATCCACTTTGCCTTTCTCTCCACAGGTGTCCACTCCCAGGTCCAACTGCACCTCGG
TTCTATCGAAAACGCGCCTGCTAGCGCCACCATGAAGACCATCATTGCCCTGAGCTACATCTTCTGCCTG
GTGTTCGCTGCGGCCGCCCAGAGCCTGGAATTCAATAGCCCTGCCGACAACTACACCGTGTGCGAGGGCG
ATAATGCCACACTGAGCTGCTTCATCGACGAGCACGTGACAAGAGTGGCCTGGCTGAACAGAAGCAACAT
CCTGTACGCCGGCAACGACAGATGGACCTCTGATCCCAGAGTGCGGCTGCTGATCAACACCCCTGAGGAA
TTCAGCATCCTGATCACCGAAGTTGGCCTGGGCGACGAGGGACTGTACACCTGTAGCTTCCAGACCAGAC
ACCAGCCTTACACAACCCAGGTGTACCTGATCGTGCACGTGCCCGCCAGAATCGTGAATATCAGCTCCCC
TGTGACCGTGAACGAAGGCGGCAATGTGAATCTGCTGTGTCTGGCCGTTGGCAGACCTGAGCCTACAGTG
ACTTGGAGACAGCTGAGAGATGGCTTCACCTCCGAGGGCGAGATCCTGGAAATCAGCGATATCCAGAGAG
GCCAGGCCGGCGAGTATGAGTGTGTGACACACAATGGCGTGAACAGCGCCCCTGATTCTCGGAGAGTGCT
GGTCACCGTGAACTACCCTCCAACCATCACCGATGTGACCAGCGCCAGAACAGCTCTTGGCAGAGCTGCC
CTGCTGAGATGCGAAGCTATGGCTGTGCCTCCTGCCGACTTCCAGTGGTACAAGGACGATAGACTGCTGA
GCAGCGGCACAGCCGAAGGACTGAAGGTGCAGACCGAGAGAACCCGGTCTATGCTGCTGTTCGCCAATGT
GTCCGCCAGACACTACGGCAACTACACATGCAGAGCCGCCAATAGACTGGGCGCCTCTTCTGCCTCTATG
AGACTGCTCAGACCCGGCAGCCTGGAAAACTCTGCTCCTAGACCTCCTGGACTGCTGGCCCTGCTTTCTG
CTCTTGGATGGCTTTGGTGGCGGATGGGCGCGCCGGAAGATCAAGTTGATCCAAGATTGATTGATGGCAA
GGGCGGATCTCTGGAGGTGCTGTTCCAGGGACCAGGCGGAAGCGGCAATCCCGGCGGCGATCTGGCCCCC
CAGATGCTGCGCGAGCTGCAGGAGACCAATGCCGCCCTGCAGGACGTGCGCGAGCTGCTGCGCCACCGCG
TGAAGGAGATCACCTTCCTGAAGAACACCGTGATGGAGTGCGACGCCTGCGGTATGCAGCCCTCTAGAGG
CTCCGGCTCCATCATCCCAGTTGAGGAGGAGAACCCGGACTTCTGGAACCGCGAGGCAGCCGAGGCCCTG
GGTGCCGCCAAGAAGCTGCAGCCTGCACAGACAGCCGCCAAGAACCTCATCATCTTCCTGGGCGATGGGA
TGGGGGTGTCTACGGTGACAGCTGCCAGGATCCTAAAAGGGCAGAAGAAGGACAAACTGGGGCCTGAGAT
ACCCCTGGCCATGGACCGCTTCCCATATGTGGCTCTGTCCAAGACATACAATGTAGACAAACATGTGCCA
GACAGTGGAGCCACAGCCACGGCCTACCTGTGCGGGGTCAAGGGCAACTTCCAGACCATTGGCTTGAGTG
CAGCCGCCCGCTTTAACCAGTGCAACACGACACGCGGCAACGAGGTCATCTCCGTGATGAATCGGGCCAA
GAAAGCAGGGAAGTCAGTGGGAGTGGTAACCACCACACGAGTGCAGCACGCCTCGCCAGCCGGCACCTAC
GCCCACACGGTGAACCGCAACTGGTACTCGGACGCCGACGTGCCTGCCTCGGCCCGCCAGGAGGGGTGCC
AGGACATCGCTACGCAGCTCATCTCCAACATGGACATTGACGTGATCCTAGGTGGAGGCCGAAAGTACAT
GTTTCGCATGGGAACCCCAGACCCTGAGTACCCAGATGACTACAGCCAAGGTGGGACCAGGCTGGACGGG
AAGAATCTGGTGCAGGAATGGCTGGCGAAGCGCCAGGGTGCCCGGTATGTGTGGAACCGCACTGAGCTCA
TGCAGGCTTCCCTGGACCCGTCTGTGACCCATCTCATGGGTCTCTTTGAGCCTGGAGACATGAAATACGA
GATCCACCGAGACTCCACACTGGACCCCTCCCTGATGGAGATGACAGAGGCTGCCCTGCGCCTGCTGAGC
AGGAACCCCCGCGGCTTCTTCCTCTTCGTGGAGGGTGGTCGCATCGACCATGGTCATCATGAAAGCAGGG
CTTACCGGGCACTGACTGAGACGATCATGTTCGACGACGCCATTGAGAGGGCGGGCCAGCTCACCAGCGA
GGAGGACACGCTGAGCCTCGTCACTGCCGACCACTCCCACGTCTTCTCCTTCGGAGGCTACCCCCTGCGA
GGGAGCTCCATCTTCGGGCTGGCCCCTGGCAAGGCCCGGGACAGGAAGGCCTACACGGTCCTCCTATACG
GAAACGGTCCAGGCTATGTGCTCAAGGACGGCGCCCGGCCGGATGTTACCGAGAGCGAGAGCGGGAGCCC
CGAGTATCGGCAGCAGTCAGCAGTGCCCCTGGACGAAGAGACCCACGCAGGCGAGGACGTGGCGGTGTTC
GCGCGCGGCCCGCAGGCGCACCTGGTTCACGGCGTGCAGGAGCAGACCTTCATAGCGCACGTCATGGCCT
TCGCCGCCTGCCTGGAGCCCTACACCGCCTGCGACCTGGCGCCCCCCGCCGGCACCACCGACGCCGCGCA
CCCGGGTGGCGGAGGACTGAACGACATCTTCGAGGCTCAGAAAATCGAATGGCACGAACATCACCATCAC
CATCACCATCACCATTAAGGCCGGCCTGTAGTCACTGGCACAACGCGTTACCCGGTAAGCCAATCGGGTA
TACACGGTCGTCATACTGCAGACAGGGTTCTTCTACTTTGCAAGATAGTCTTGAGTAGTAAAATAAATAG
ATAGAGAAAATCAGCCTCGACTGTGCCTTCTAGTTGCCAGCCATCTGTTGTTTGCCCCTCCCCCGTGCCT
TCCTTGACCCTGGAAGGTGCCACTCCCACTGTCCTTTCCTAATAAAATGAGGAAATTGCATCACAACACT
CAACCCTATCTCGGTCTATTCTTTTGATTTATAAGGGATTTTGCCGATTTCGGCCTATTGGTTAAAAAAT
GAGCTGATTTAACAAAAATTTAACGCGAATTAATTCTGTGGAATGTGTGTCAGTTAGGGTGTGGAAAGTC
CCCAGGCTCCCCAGCAGGCAGAAGTATGCAAAGCATGCATCTCAATTAGTCAGCAACCAGGTGTGGAAAG
TCCCCAGGCTCCCCAGCAGGCAGAAGTATGCAAAGCATGCATCTCAATTAGTCAGCAACCATAGTCCCGC
CCCTAACTCCGCCCATCCCGCCCCTAACTCCGCCCAGTTCCGCCCATTCTCCGCCCCATGGCTGACTAAT
TTTTTTTATTTATGCAGAGGCCGAGGCCGCCTCTGCCTCTGAGCTATTCCAGAAGTAGTGAGGAGGCTTT
TTTGGAGGCCTAGGCTTTTGCAAAAAGCTCCCGGGAGCTTGTATATCCATTTTCGGATCTGATCAGCACG
TGTTGACAATTAATCATCGGCATAGTATATCGGCATAGTATAATACGACAAGGTGAGGAACTAAACCATG
ACCGAGTACAAGCCCACGGTGCGCCTCGCCACCCGCGACGACGTCCCCAGGGCCGTACGCACCCTCGCCG
CCGCGTTCGCCGACTACCCCGCCACGCGCCACACCGTCGATCCGGACCGCCACATCGAGCGGGTCACCGA
GCTGCAAGAACTCTTCCTCACGCGCGTCGGGCTCGACATCGGCAAGGTGTGGGTCGCGGACGACGGCGCC
GCGGTGGCGGTCTGGACCACGCCGGAGAGCGTCGAAGCGGGGGCGGTGTTCGCCGAGATCGGCCCGCGCA
TGGCCGAGTTGAGCGGTTCCCGGCTGGCCGCGCAGCAACAGATGGAAGGCCTCCTGGCGCCGCACCGGCC
CAAGGAGCCCGCGTGGTTCCTGGCCACCGTCGGCGTCTCGCCCGACCACCAGGGCAAGGGTCTGGGCAGC
GCCGTCGTGCTCCCCGGAGTGGAGGCGGCCGAGCGCGCCGGGGTGCCCGCCTTCCTGGAGACATCCGCGC
CCCGCAACCTCCCCTTCTACGAGCGGCTCGGCTTCACCGTCACCGCCGACGTCGAGGTGCCCGAAGGACC
GCGCACCTGGTGCATGACCCGCAAGCCCGGTGCCTGACACGTGCTACGAGATTTCGATTCCACCGCCGCC
TTCTATGAAAGGTTGGGCTTCGGAATCGTTTTCCGGGACGCCGGCTGGATGATCCTCCAGCGCGGGGATC
TCATGCTGGAGTTCTTCGCCCACCCCAACTTGTTTATTGCAGCTTATAATGGTTACAAATAAAGCAATAG
CATCACAAATTTCACAAATAAAGCATTTTTTTCACTGCATTCTAGTTGTGGTTTGTCCAAACTCATCAAT
GTATCTTATCATGTCTGTATACCGTCGACCTCTAGCTAGAGCTTGGCGTAATCATGGTCATTACCAATGC
TTAATCAGTGAGGCACCTATCTCAGCGATCTGTCTATTTCGTTCATCCATAGTTGCCTGACTCCCCGTCG
TGTAGATAACTACGATACGGGAGGGCTTACCATCTGGCCCCAGCGCTGCGATGATACCGCGAGAACCACG
CTCACCGGCTCCGGATTTATCAGCAATAAACCAGCCAGCCGGAAGGGCCGAGCGCAGAAGTGGTCCTGCA
ACTTTATCCGCCTCCATCCAGTCTATTAATTGTTGCCGGGAAGCTAGAGTAAGTAGTTCGCCAGTTAATA
GTTTGCGCAACGTTGTTGCCATCGCTACAGGCATCGTGGTGTCACGCTCGTCGTTTGGTATGGCTTCATT
CAGCTCCGGTTCCCAACGATCAAGGCGAGTTACATGATCCCCCATGTTGTGCAAAAAAGCGGTTAGCTCC
TTCGGTCCTCCGATCGTTGTCAGAAGTAAGTTGGCCGCAGTGTTATCACTCATGGTTATGGCAGCACTGC
ATAATTCTCTTACTGTCATGCCATCCGTAAGATGCTTTTCTGTGACTGGTGAGTACTCAACCAAGTCATT
CTGAGAATAGTGTATGCGGCGACCGAGTTGCTCTTGCCCGGCGTCAATACGGGATAATACCGCGCCACAT
AGCAGAACTTTAAAAGTGCTCATCATTGGAAAACGTTCTTCGGGGCGAAAACTCTCAAGGATCTTACCGC
TGTTGAGATCCAGTTCGATGTAACCCACTCGTGCACCCAACTGATCTTCAGCATCTTTTACTTTCACCAG
CGTTTCTGGGTGAGCAAAAACAGGAAGGCAAAATGCCGCAAAAAAGGGAATAAGGGCGACACGGAAATGT
TGAATACTCATATTCTTCCTT
Features (pLannotate 1.2.2; 24 found; start..end, strand, type, name):
    119..143     -  CDS            KanR (fragment): aminoglycoside phosphotransferase; aph(3')-Ia; confers resistance to kanamycin
    254..842     +  rep_origin     ori: high-copy-number ColE1/pMB1/pBR322/pUC origin of replication
   1067..1084    +  terminator     rrnB T2 terminator (fragment): transcription terminator T2 from the E. coli rrnB gene
   1109..1128    -  CDS            lacZα (fragment): LacZα fragment of β-galactosidase; lacZ fragment
   1584..1600    +  protein_bind   lac operator: The lac repressor binds to the lac operator to inhibit transcription in E. coli. This inhibition can be relieved by adding lactose or isopropyl-β-D-thiogalactopyranoside (IPTG). lac repressor encoded by lacI
   1843..2146    +  enhancer       CMV enhancer: human cytomegalovirus immediate early enhancer
   2147..2350    +  promoter       CMV promoter: human cytomegalovirus (CMV) immediate early promoter
   2486..2529    +  intron         CMV intron (fragment): modified intron A from human cytomegalovirus
   2581..2599    +  promoter       SP6 promoter: promoter for bacteriophage SP6 RNA polymerase
   2603..2640    +  CDS            IgH signal sequence (fragment): signal sequence from the mouse immunoglobulin heavy chain variable region
   2746..3666    +  CDS            IGLON5 (fragment): IGLO5_HUMAN - Experimental evidence at protein level: Swiss-Prot protein existence level 1. From Homo sapiens (Human).
   3763..3942    +  CDS            Comp (fragment): COMP_RAT - Experimental evidence at protein level: Swiss-Prot protein existence level 1. May play a role in the structural integrity of cartilage via its interaction with other extracellular matrix proteins such as the collagens and fibronectin. Can mediate the interaction of chondrocytes with the cartilage extracellular matrix through interaction with cell surface integrin receptors. Could play a role in the pathogenesis of osteoarthritis. Potent suppressor of apoptosis in both primary chondrocytes and transformed cells. Suppresses apoptosis by blocking the activation of caspase-3 and by indu
   3930..5382    +  CDS            SEAP (fragment): secreted alkaline phosphatase from human placenta The natural enzyme has a C-terminal transmembrane sequence that is replaced by a GPI anchor.
   5407..5448    +  CDS            AviTag™ (fragment): peptide tag that allows for enzymatic biotinylation
   5452..5475    +  CDS            8xHis: 8xHis affinity tag
   5621..5732    +  polyA_signal   bGH poly(A) signal: bovine growth hormone polyadenylation signal
   5733..5841    +  rep_origin     f1 ori (fragment): f1 bacteriophage origin of replication; arrow indicates direction of (+) strand synthesis
   5855..6184    +  promoter       SV40 promoter: SV40 enhancer and early promoter
   6232..6279    +  promoter       EM7 promoter: synthetic bacterial promoter&nbsp
   6298..6897    +  CDS            PuroR (fragment): puromycin N-acetyltransferase; pac from Streptomyces; confers resistance to puromycin
   6907..7032    +  CDS            ble (fragment): BLE_KLEPN - Experimental evidence at protein level: Swiss-Prot protein existence level 1. Binding protein with a strong affinity to the bleomycin family of antibiotics. Binds to CL990; an antimitotic-antibiotic compound. From Klebsiella pneumoniae.
   7027..7148    +  polyA_signal   SV40 poly(A) signal: SV40 polyadenylation signal
   7201..8061    -  CDS            AmpR: β-lactamase; bla; confers resistance to ampicillin, carbenicillin, and related antibiotics
   8064..89      -  promoter       AmpR promoter (fragment) (across the origin): bla
