[The description below was written by a language model from this plasmid's Addgene catalogue record and pLannotate feature annotations shown in this document.]
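Description:
pD649-HAsp-IGLON5-COMP5AP-AviTag-9xHis is a mammalian expression plasmid built on the pD649 backbone for producing a secreted, multimerised form of human IGLON5, an immunoglobulin-superfamily cell-surface protein. It is propagated in E. coli as a high-copy plasmid through a ColE1/pUC-type origin and selected with ampicillin via the bla gene. The full sequence is about 8.1 kb. A separate mammalian selection cassette is annotated downstream of the expression unit, in which SV40 early and bacterial EM7 promoters precede a puromycin N-acetyltransferase coding sequence and an SV40 polyadenylation signal. Short annotated fragments of KanR, lacZα, ble and an f1 origin appear to be backbone remnants rather than functional parts.

Expression is driven by the CMV enhancer and promoter, followed by a fragment of CMV intron A. An SP6 promoter sits just upstream of the open reading frame and could support in vitro transcription. The reading frame begins with a signal peptide, named HAsp in the construct name although the annotation software matched a fragment there to an IgH signal sequence. This directs the product into the secretory pathway. The 918 bp IGLON5 insert lies between preserved NotI and AscI sites. It is fused at its C terminus to a segment of rat cartilage oligomeric matrix protein, whose coiled coil assembles into pentamers, and then to human placental alkaline phosphatase. An AviTag for enzymatic biotinylation and a polyhistidine tag follow (9xHis by name, annotated as 8xHis), and the unit ends with a bGH poly(A) signal.

Pentamerisation raises avidity for weak extracellular interactions, while alkaline phosphatase gives an enzymatic readout. This suits the protein for use as a soluble probe in binding screens, consistent with the plasmid's origin in a human IgSF interactome study. The depositor notes that some plasmids in this collection may carry an IS4-like transposase upstream of the CMV promoter, but none is annotated here.
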