Addgene plasmid #157307: pD649-HAsp-IGLON5-COMP5AP-AviTag-9xHis
Purpose: Mammalian expression of secreted protein fused to COMP5AP-AviTag-9xHis.
Depositing lab: Chris Garcia. Depositing organization: Stanford University. Publication: A Human IgSF Cell-Surface Interactome Reveals a Complex Network of Protein-Protein Interactions. Wojtowicz WM, Vielmetter J, Fernandes RA, Siepe DH, Eastman CL, Chisholm GB, Cox S, Klock H, Anderson PW, Rue SM, Miller JJ, Glaser SM, Bragstad ML, Vance J, Lam AW, Lesley SA, Zinn K, Garcia KC. Cell. 2020 Aug 20;182(4):1027-1043.e17. doi: 10.1016/j.cell.2020.07.025. PubMed 32822567.
Backbone
  Vector backbone: pD649
  Backbone size w/o insert (bp): 7153
  Vector type: Mammalian Expression
Growth in bacteria
  Bacterial resistance: Ampicillin, 100 μg/mL
  Growth temperature: 37°C
  Growth strain: DH5alpha
  Copy number: High Copy
Gene/Insert
  Gene/Insert name: IGLON5 (alt name: IGLO5)
  Species: H. sapiens (human)
  Insert size (bp): 918
  Entrez Gene: IGLON5
  Promoter: CMV/SP6
  Tag / fusion protein: COMP5AP-AviTag-9xHis (C terminal on backbone)
  Cloning method: Restriction Enzyme; 5′ cloning site GCGGCCGC (not destroyed); 3′ cloning site GGCGCGCC (not destroyed)
  Sequencing primers: 5′ ATTTAGGTGACACTATAG; 3′ CGTCGCACTCCATCACGGTG
Resource information
  A portion of this plasmid was derived from a plasmid made by: synthesis by ThermoFisher
Terms and licenses: Academic/Nonprofit Terms; Industry Terms: Not Available to Industry
Depositor comments: Some plasmids in this collection may have an IS4-like element ISVsa5 family transposase upstream of the CMV promoter.
How to cite: pD649-HAsp-IGLON5-COMP5AP-AviTag-9xHis was a gift from Chris Garcia (Addgene plasmid # 157307 ; http://n2t.net/addgene:157307 ; RRID:Addgene_157307)
