>Addgene plasmid #157307 | pD649-HAsp-IGLON5-COMP5AP-AviTag-9xHis | depositor partial sequence | sequence record 303724 | insert (secreted protein)
CAGAGCCTGGAATTCAATAGCCCTGCCGACAACTACACCGTGTGCGAGGGCGATAATGCCACACTGAGCT
GCTTCATCGACGAGCACGTGACAAGAGTGGCCTGGCTGAACAGAAGCAACATCCTGTACGCCGGCAACGA
CAGATGGACCTCTGATCCCAGAGTGCGGCTGCTGATCAACACCCCTGAGGAATTCAGCATCCTGATCACC
GAAGTTGGCCTGGGCGACGAGGGACTGTACACCTGTAGCTTCCAGACCAGACACCAGCCTTACACAACCC
AGGTGTACCTGATCGTGCACGTGCCCGCCAGAATCGTGAATATCAGCTCCCCTGTGACCGTGAACGAAGG
CGGCAATGTGAATCTGCTGTGTCTGGCCGTTGGCAGACCTGAGCCTACAGTGACTTGGAGACAGCTGAGA
GATGGCTTCACCTCCGAGGGCGAGATCCTGGAAATCAGCGATATCCAGAGAGGCCAGGCCGGCGAGTATG
AGTGTGTGACACACAATGGCGTGAACAGCGCCCCTGATTCTCGGAGAGTGCTGGTCACCGTGAACTACCC
TCCAACCATCACCGATGTGACCAGCGCCAGAACAGCTCTTGGCAGAGCTGCCCTGCTGAGATGCGAAGCT
ATGGCTGTGCCTCCTGCCGACTTCCAGTGGTACAAGGACGATAGACTGCTGAGCAGCGGCACAGCCGAAG
GACTGAAGGTGCAGACCGAGAGAACCCGGTCTATGCTGCTGTTCGCCAATGTGTCCGCCAGACACTACGG
CAACTACACATGCAGAGCCGCCAATAGACTGGGCGCCTCTTCTGCCTCTATGAGACTGCTCAGACCCGGC
AGCCTGGAAAACTCTGCTCCTAGACCTCCTGGACTGCTGGCCCTGCTTTCTGCTCTTGGATGGCTTTGGT
GGCGGATG
